Addgene plasmid #48728: pTYB-pLAC-I68S/I73S
Purpose: Bacterial expression of Lacritin Proteins with Mutation at protein 68 and 73 from Isoleucine to Serine
Depositing lab: Gordon Laurie. Depositing organization: University of Virginia. Publication: Lacritin rescues stressed epithelia via rapid forkhead box O3 (FOXO3)-associated autophagy that restores metabolism. Wang N, Zimmerman K, Raab RW, McKown RL, Hutnik CM, Talla V, Tyler MF 4th, Lee JK, Laurie GW. J Biol Chem. 2013 Jun 21;288(25):18146-61. doi: 10.1074/jbc.M112.436584. Epub 2013 May 2. PubMed 23640897.
Backbone
  Vector backbone: pTYB1
  Backbone manufacturer: New England BioLabs, INC
  Backbone size w/o insert (bp): 7477
  Total vector size (bp): 363
  Vector type: Bacterial Expression
Growth in bacteria
  Bacterial resistance: Ampicillin, 100 μg/mL
  Growth temperature: 37°C
  Growth strain: ER2566
  Growth instructions: Bacterial Strain was selected due to its ability to efficiently express mammalian protein (non-glycosolated) in bacterial cells.
  Copy number: High Copy
Gene/Insert
  Gene/Insert name: Lacritin (alt names: LACRT; pLAC)
  Species: H. sapiens (human)
  Insert size (bp): 363
  Mutation: Isoleucine 68 and 73 to Serine
  GenBank ID: NM_033277.1
  Entrez Gene: LACRT
  Promoter: T7
  Tag / fusion protein: Intein (C terminal on insert)
  Cloning method: Restriction Enzyme; 5′ cloning site EcoRI (unknown if destroyed); 3′ cloning site EcoRI (unknown if destroyed)
  Sequencing primers: 5′ ATGGAAGATGCCTCCTCT; 3′ TCATGCCCATGGTTTTAA
Terms and licenses: Academic/Nonprofit Terms; Industry Terms: Not Available to Industry
Depositor comments: Please note that amino acid numbering of this plasmid is relative to amino acid #20 in GenBank reference sequence NP_150593.1. E20 in the reference sequence is considered the first amino acid of lacritin in this plasmid.
How to cite: pTYB-pLAC-I68S/I73S was a gift from Gordon Laurie (Addgene plasmid # 48728 ; http://n2t.net/addgene:48728 ; RRID:Addgene_48728)
