[The description below was written by a language model from this plasmid's Addgene catalogue record.]
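Description:
pTYB-pLAC-I68S/I73S is a bacterial expression plasmid built on the pTYB1 backbone (New England BioLabs), a high-copy, ampicillin-selected vector from the intein-mediated purification family. It carries a 363 bp insert encoding human lacritin (LACRT), cloned through EcoRI sites at both ends; the record does not say whether those sites survived cloning. Expression is driven by a T7 promoter, so it requires a host that supplies T7 RNA polymerase, and the listed strain, ER2566, was chosen by the depositor for efficient production of the non-glycosylated mammalian protein in bacteria.

The lacritin coding sequence is fused at its C terminus to an intein tag. In pTYB1-type vectors this self-cleaving intein is generally coupled to an affinity handle, so the fusion can be captured on a resin and the target protein then released by induced intein cleavage, leaving little or no residual tag. The record itself lists only "Intein" as the fusion partner. The insert carries two point mutations, isoleucine to serine at positions 68 and 73. This numbering treats glutamate 20 of the GenBank reference protein as residue 1, so the construct's numbering is offset from that of the full-length reference.

The plasmid is intended for producing recombinant mutant lacritin in bacteria, and the associated publication concerns lacritin's rescue of stressed epithelia through FOXO3-associated autophagy. The record does not state the functional effect of the two substitutions. The catalogue's total vector size of 363 bp merely repeats the insert length and cannot be correct, given a 7477 bp backbone. No feature table was provided, so the origin and other backbone elements are not itemised.
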