>Addgene plasmid #48728 | pTYB-pLAC-I68S/I73S | addgene partial sequence | sequence record 72787 | T7 5'-TAATACGACTCACTATAGGG-3'
CTAGAAATAATTTTGTTTAACTTTAAGAAGGAGATATACATATGGAAGATGCCTCCTCTGACTCGACGGG
TGCTGATCCTGCCCAGGAAGCTGGGACCTCTAAGCCTAATGAAGAGATCTCAGGTCCAGCAGAACCAGCT
TCACCCCCAGAGACAACCACAACAGCCCAGGAGACTTCGGCGGCAGCAGTTCAGGGGACAGCCAAGGTCA
CCTCAAGCAGGCAGGAACTAAACCCCCTGAAATCCAGCGTGGAGAAAAGTAGCTTACTAACAGAACAAGC
CCTTGCAAAAGCAGGAAAAGGAATGCACGGAGGCGTGCCAGGTGGAAAACAATTCATCGAAAATGGAAGT
GAATTTGCACAAAAATTACTGAAGAAATTCAGTCTATTAAAACCATGGGCATGCTTTGCCAAGGGTACCA
ATGTTTTAATGGCGGATGGGTCTATTGAATGTATTGAAAACATTGAGGTTGGTAATAAGGTCATGGGTAA
AGATGGCAGACCTCGTGAGGTAATTAAATTGCCCAGAGGAAGAGAAACTATGTACAGCGTCGTGCAGAAA
AGTCAGCACAGAGCCCACAAAAGTGACTCAAGTCGTGAAGTGCCAGAATTACTCAAGTTTACGTGTAATG
CGACCCATGAGTTGGTTGTTAGAACACCTCGTAGTGTCCGCCGTTTGTCTCGTACCATTAAGGGTGTCGA
ATATTTTGAAGTTATTACTTTTGAGATGGGCCAAAAGAAAGCCCCCGACGGTAGAATTGTTGAGCTTGTC
AAGGAAGTTTCAAAGAGCTACCCAATATCTGAGGGGCCTGAGAGAGCCAACGAATTAGTAGAATCCTATA
GAAAGGCTTCAAATAAAGCTTATTTTGAGTGGACTATTGAGGCCAGAGATCTTTCTCTGTTGGGTTCCCA
TGTTCGTAAAGCTACCTACCAGACTTAC
